Addgene plasmid #210451: pWaaK
Purpose: Express waaK under the control of PBAD
Depositing lab: Sébastien Rodrigue. Depositing organization: University of Sherbrooke. Publication: Systematic investigation of recipient cell genetic requirements reveals important surface receptors for conjugative transfer of IncI2 plasmids. Allard N, Collette A, Paquette J, Rodrigue S, Cote JP. Commun Biol. 2023 Nov 16;6(1):1172. doi: 10.1038/s42003-023-05534-2. PubMed 37973843.
Backbone
  Vector backbone: pBAD30
  Backbone manufacturer: Guzman et al. 1995 PMID: 7608087
  Backbone size w/o insert (bp): 4919
  Vector type: Bacterial Expression
Growth in bacteria
  Bacterial resistance: Ampicillin, 100 μg/mL
  Growth temperature: 37°C
  Growth strain: DH5alpha
  Copy number: Low Copy
Gene/Insert
  Gene/Insert name: waaK
  Species: E. coli F623 (R2)
  Promoter: PBAD
  Cloning method: Gibson Cloning
  Sequencing primers: 5′ pBAD_fwd_primer; 3′ pBAD_rev_primer
Terms and licenses: Academic/Nonprofit Terms; Industry Terms: Not Available to Industry
How to cite: pWaaK was a gift from Sébastien Rodrigue (Addgene plasmid # 210451 ; http://n2t.net/addgene:210451 ; RRID:Addgene_210451)
