[The description below was written by a language model from this plasmid's Addgene catalogue record and pLannotate feature annotations shown in this document.]
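Description:
pWaaK is a bacterial expression plasmid built on the pBAD30 backbone that places the lipopolysaccharide core biosynthesis gene waaK under arabinose-inducible control. It replicates in E. coli from the p15A origin, consistent with the low copy number recorded for it. This origin is compatible with ColE1-type plasmids, so pWaaK can be kept alongside a second plasmid. Selection is by ampicillin resistance through a β-lactamase gene driven by its own promoter. The backbone also carries an M13 phage origin, which in principle allows single-stranded DNA production. Short annotated fragments of chloramphenicol and tetracycline resistance genes, a tet promoter, bom, and ColE1/RSF-type origins appear to be non-functional remnants of the vector's pACYC-type ancestry rather than working parts.

The expression unit follows the standard pBAD arrangement. The araC regulator is transcribed divergently from the araBAD promoter (PBAD). AraC represses PBAD in the absence of L-arabinose and activates it when the sugar is present, giving titratable and relatively tight expression. The waaK coding sequence, inserted by Gibson assembly, lies just downstream of PBAD, and the rrnB T1 and T2 terminators follow it on the circular map. The catalogue gives the insert's source as E. coli F623, an R2 core-type strain. The automated annotation identified it by homology to Salmonella WaaK (RfaK), which adds a terminal N-acetylglucosamine to the LPS core. No epitope tag or reporter is annotated.

The associated study examined recipient-cell genetic requirements and surface receptors for conjugative transfer of IncI2 plasmids. The plasmid therefore probably serves to supply waaK in trans and alter LPS core structure in recipient cells, although the record states its purpose only as PBAD-controlled waaK expression.
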