Features (pLannotate 1.2.2; 16 found; start..end, strand, type, name):
      2..117     +  ncRNA          5S rRNA: Accession: RF00001 - 5S ribosomal RNA
    121..207     +  terminator     rrnB T1 terminator: Escherichia coli rrnB; transcription terminator T1 from the E. coli rrnB gene
    299..326     +  terminator     rrnB T2 terminator: transcription terminator T2 from the E. coli rrnB gene
    345..436     +  promoter       AmpR promoter: bla
    437..1297    +  CDS            AmpR: β-lactamase; bla; confers resistance to ampicillin, carbenicillin, and related antibiotics
   1339..1719    +  rep_origin     M13 ori (sequence partly withheld): M13 bacteriophage origin of replication; arrow indicates direction of (+) strand synthesis
   1905..2138    +  rep_origin     ori (fragment): high-copy-number ColE1/pMB1/pBR322/pUC origin of replication
   2350..2495    -  CDS            CmR (fragment): chloramphenicol acetyltransferase; cat; confers resistance to chloramphenicol
   2497..2518    +  misc_feature   bom (fragment): basis of mobility region from pBR322
   2617..2672    -  rep_origin     RSF ori (fragment): Plasmids containing the RSF 1030 origin of replication can be propagated in E. coli cells that contain additional plasmids with compatible origins.
   2760..3305    -  rep_origin     p15A ori: Plasmids containing the medium-copy-number p15A origin of replication can be propagated in E. coli cells that contain a second plasmid with the ColE1 origin.
   3344..3462    -  CDS            TcR (fragment): tetracycline efflux protein; tet; confers resistance to tetracycline
   3472..3490    +  promoter       tet promoter (fragment): E. coli promoter for tetracycline efflux protein gene
   3580..4458    -  CDS            araC: L-arabinose regulatory protein; araC
   4485..4769    +  promoter       araBAD promoter: araBAD; promoter of the L-arabinose operon of E. coli; the araC regulatory gene is transcribed in the opposite direction (Guzman et al., 1995)
   4814..5950    +  CDS            waaK: WAAK_SALTY - Also known as rfaK. Protein inferred from homology: Swiss-Prot protein existence level 3. Adds the terminal N-acetyl-D-glucosamine group on the glucose(II) group of LPS. From Salmonella typhimurium (strain LT2 / SGSC1412 / ATCC 700720).
>Addgene plasmid #210451 | pWaaK | addgene full sequence | sequence record 416560 | Addgene NGS Result
TGCCTGGCGGCAGTAGCGCGGTGGTCCCACCTGACCCCATGCCGAACTCAGAAGTGAAACGCCGTAGCGC
CGATGGTAGTGTGGGGTCTCCCCATGCGAGAGTAGGGAACTGCCAGGCATCAAATAAAACGAAAGGCTCA
GTCGAAAGACTGGGCCTTTCGTTTTATCTGTTGTTTGTCGGTGAACGCTCTCCTGAGTAGGACAAATCCG
CCGGGAGCGGATTTGAACGTTGCGAAGCAACGGCCCGGAGGGTGGCGGGCAGGACGCCCGCCATAAACTG
CCAGGCATCAAATTAAGCAGAAGGCCATCCTGACGGATGGCCTTTTTGCGTTTCTACAAACTCTTTTGTT
TATTTTTCTAAATACATTCAAATATGTATCCGCTCATGAGACAATAACCCTGATAAATGCTTCAATAATA
TTGAAAAAGGAAGAGTATGAGTATTCAACATTTCCGTGTCGCCCTTATTCCCTTTTTTGCGGCATTTTGC
CTTCCTGTTTTTGCTCACCCAGAAACGCTGGTGAAAGTAAAAGATGCTGAAGATCAGTTGGGTGCACGAG
TGGGTTACATCGAACTGGATCTCAACAGCGGTAAGATCCTTGAGAGTTTTCGCCCCGAAGAACGTTTTCC
AATGATGAGCACTTTTAAAGTTCTGCTATGTGGCGCGGTATTATCCCGTGTTGACGCCGGGCAAGAGCAA
CTCGGTCGCCGCATACACTATTCTCAGAATGACTTGGTTGAGTACTCACCAGTCACAGAAAAGCATCTTA
CGGATGGCATGACAGTAAGAGAATTATGCAGTGCTGCCATAACCATGAGTGATAACACTGCGGCCAACTT
ACTTCTGACAACGATCGGAGGACCGAAGGAGCTAACCGCTTTTTTGCACAACATGGGGGATCATGTAACT
CGCCTTGATCGTTGGGAACCGGAGCTGAATGAAGCCATACCAAACGACGAGCGTGACACCACGATGCCTG
CAGCAATGGCAACAACGTTGCGCAAACTATTAACTGGCGAACTACTTACTCTAGCTTCCCGGCAACAATT
AATAGACTGGATGGAGGCGGATAAAGTTGCAGGACCACTTCTGCGCTCGGCCCTTCCGGCTGGCTGGTTT
ATTGCTGATAAATCTGGAGCCGGTGAGCGTGGGTCTCGCGGTATCATTGCAGCACTGGGGCCAGATGGTA
AGCCCTCCCGTATCGTAGTTATCTACACGACGGGGAGTCAGGCAACTATGGATGAACGAAATAGACAGAT
CGCTGAGATAGGTGCCTCACTGATTAAGCATTGGTAACTGTCAGACCAAGTTTACTCATATATACTTTAG
ATTGATT
[125 nt withheld, positions 1338-1462]
C
[141 nt withheld, positions 1464-1604]
CCTTTGACGTTGGAGTCCACGTTCTTT
[37 nt withheld, positions 1632-1668]
ACCCTATCTCGGGCTATTCTTTTGATTTATAAGGGATTTTGCCGATTTCGGCCTATTGGTTAAAAAATGA
GCTGATTTAACAAAAATTTAACGCGAATTTTAACAAAATATTAACGTTTACAATTTAAAAGGATCTAGGT
GAAGATCCTTTTTGATAATCTCATGACCAAAATCCCTTAACGTGAGTTTTCGTTCCACTGAGCGTCAGAC
CCCGTAGAAAAGATCAAAGGATCTTCTTGAGATCCTTTTTTTCTGCGCGTAATCTGCTGCTTGCAAACAA
AAAAACCACCGCTACCAGCGGTGGTTTGTTTGCCGGATCAAGAGCTACCAACTCTTTTTCCGAAGGTAAC
TGGCTTCAGCAGAGCGCAGATACCAAATACTGTCCTTCTAGTGTAGCCGTAGTTAGGCCACCACTTCAAG
AACTCTGTAGCACCGCCTACATACCTCGCTCTGCTAATCCTGTTACCAGTCAGGCATTTGAGAAGCACAC
GGTCACACTGCTTCCGGTAGTCAATAAACCGGTAAACCAGCAATAGACATAAGCGGCTATTTAACGACCC
TGCCCTGAACCGACGACCGGGTCGAATTTGCTTTCGAATTTCTGCCATTCATCCGCTTATTATCACTTAT
TCAGGCGTAGCAACCAGGCGTTTAAGGGCACCAATAACTGCCTTAAAAAAATTACGCCCCGCCCTGCCAC
TCATCGCAGTACTGTTGTAATTCATTAAGCATTCTGCCGACATGGAAGCCATCACAAACGGCATGATGAA
CCTGAATCGCCAGCGGCATCAGCACCTTGTCGCCTTGCGTATAATATTTGCCCATGGCTAGCGGAGTGTA
TACTGGCTTACTATGTTGGCACTGATGAGGGTGTCAGTGAAGTGCTTCATGTGGCAGGAGAAAAAAGGCT
GCACCGGTGCGTCAGCAGAATATGTGATACAGGATATATTCCGCTTCCTCGCTCACTGACTCGCTACGCT
CGGTCGTTCGACTGCGGCGAGCGGAAATGGCTTACGAACGGGGCGGAGATTTCCTGGAAGATGCCAGGAA
GATACTTAACAGGGAAGTGAGAGGGCCGCGGCAAAGCCGTTTTTCCATAGGCTCCGCCCCCCTGACAAGC
ATCACGAAATCTGACGCTCAAATCAGTGGTGGCGAAACCCGACAGGACTATAAAGATACCAGGCGTTTCC
CCCTGGCGGCTCCCTCGTGCGCTCTCCTGTTCCTGCCTTTCGGTTTACCGGTGTCATTCCGCTGTTATGG
CCGCGTTTGTCTCATTCCACGCCTGACACTCAGTTCCGGGTAGGCAGTTCGCTCCAAGCTGGACTGTATG
CACGAACCCCCCGTTCAGTCCGACCGCTGCGCCTTATCCGGTAACTATCGTCTTGAGTCCAACCCGGAAA
GACATGCAAAAGCACCACTGGCAGCAGCCACTGGTAATTGATTTAGAGGAGTTAGTCTTGAAGTCATGCG
CCGGTTAAGGCTAAACTGAAAGGACAAGTTTTGGTGACTGCGCTCCTCCAAGCCAGTTACCTCGGTTCAA
AGAGTTGGTAGCTCAGAGAACCTTCGAAAAACCGCCCTGCAAGGCGGTTTTTTCGTTTTCAGAGCAAGAG
ATTACGCGCAGACCAAAACGATCTCAAGAAGATCATCTTATTAATCAGATAAAATATTTCTAGGATCATG
AGCCCGAAGTGGCGAGCCCGATCTTCCCCATCGGTGATGTCGGCGATATAGGCGCCAGCAACCGCACCTG
TGGCGCCGGTGATGCCGGCCACGATGCGTCCGGCGTAGAGGATCTGCTCATGTTTGACAGCTTATCATCG
ATGCATAATGTGCCTGTCAAATGGACGAAGCAGGGATTCTGCAAACCCTATGCTACTCCGTCAAGCCGTC
AATTGTCTGATTCGTTACCAATTATGACAACTTGACGGCTACATCATTCACTTTTTCTTCACAACCGGCA
CGGAACTCGCTCGGGCTGGCCCCGGTGCATTTTTTAAATACCCGCGAGAAATAGAGTTGATCGTCAAAAC
CAACATTGCGACCGACGGTGGCGATAGGCATCCGGGTGGTGCTCAAAAGCAGCTTCGCCTGGCTGATACG
TTGGTCCTCGCGCCAGCTTAAGACGCTAATCCCTAACTGCTGGCGGAAAAGATGTGACAGACGCGACGGC
GACAAGCAAACATGCTGTGCGACGCTGGCGATATCAAAATTGCTGTCTGCCAGGTGATCGCTGATGTACT
GACAAGCCTCGCGTACCCGATTATCCATCGGTGGATGGAGCGACTCGTTAATCGCTTCCATGCGCCGCAG
TAACAATTGCTCAAGCAGATTTATCGCCAGCAGCTCCGAATAGCGCCCTTCCCCTTGCCCGGCGTTAATG
ATTTGCCCAAACAGGTCGCTGAAATGCGGCTGGTGCGCTTCATCCGGGCGAAAGAACCCCGTATTGGCAA
ATATTGACGGCCAGTTAAGCCATTCATGCCAGTAGGCGCGCGGACGAAAGTAAACCCACTGGTGATACCA
TTCGCGAGCCTCCGGATGACGACCGTAGTGATGAATCTCTCCTGGCGGGAACAGCAAAATATCACCCGGT
CGGCAAACAAATTCTCGTCCCTGATTTTTCACCACCCCCTGACCGCGAATGGTGAGATTGAGAATATAAC
CTTTCATTCCCAGCGGTCGGTCGATAAAAAAATCGAGATAACCGTTGGCCTCAATCGGCGTTAAACCCGC
CACCAGATGGGCATTAAACGAGTATCCCGGCAGCAGGGGATCATTTTGCGCTTCAGCCATACTTTTCATA
CTCCCGCCATTCAGAGAAGAAACCAATTGTCCATATTGCATCAGACATTGCCGTCACTGCGTCTTTTACT
GGCTCTTCTCGCTAACCAAACCGGTAACCCCGCTTATTAAAAGCATTCTGTAACAAAGCGGGACCAAAGC
CATGACAAAAACGCGTAACAAAAGTGTCTATAATCACGGCAGAAAAGTCCACATTGATTATTTGCACGGC
GTCACACTTTGCTATGCCATAGCATTTTTATCCATAAGATTAGCGGATCCTACCTGACGCTTTTTATCGC
AACTCTCTACTGTTTCTCCATACCCGTTTTTTTGGGCTAGCGAATTCGAGCTCTAGGAGGCAAAAATGAT
TAAAAAAATAATATTTACCGTCACACCAATATTTTCTATACCGCCAAAAGGAGCTGCAGCGGTTGAAACA
TGGATTTATCAGGTCGCAAAAAGACTTTCGATTCCAGTAACTATCGCCTGTATTCGAAACGAAGGTTACC
CAACCTACACAAAAGTAAATGATCACTGTGATATTCACTACATTGGTTTTAGTCGAGTCTATAAACGACT
TTTCCAAAAGTGGACTCGACTTGATCCTGTGCCATATTCTCAGCGTATTTTAAATACCCAACCTAAAAAC
ACTGATCCGAAAGACTCTGTTATTGTTATCCACAATAGCATGAAGCTGTATAAACAGATTCGTAGCAGAA
GCCCTCACGCGCAGCTAGTTATGCATCTTCATAATGCTTTCGAGCCAGGTGAGTTAGACAAAAATGCAAA
GATAATTGTTCCTAGCCAGTTTCTTTTCGATTTCTATTCGGAAAAAATGCCTGATGCAAATATTGCTATT
GTGCCTAATGGTTTTTGTTCTGAATCGTATGAACAAAATAATACTGAAGATTTGAGGCAGAAACTGAACA
TTGATGCAAATGATACCGTGTTATTATTTGCAGGAAGGATATCACCAGATAAAGGTTGCCTGATGCTTAT
GGAGGCTTTTAATCAGCTGAATAAGATACAAGATAACCTCAAACTGGTGATTGTCGGAGATCCTTTTGCC
AGTAAAAAAGGCGAAAAAGTTGAATATCAGAAAAAAGTTCTGGATGCAGCGAAAGCTATTGGAGCGCAAT
GCATTATGGCGGGTGGACAGCCTCCAGAGCAGATGCATAACTATTACCGTTTAGCAGATTTAGTTGTTGT
TCCTTCTCAGGTAGAAGAAGCTTTTTGTATGGTAGCTGTTGAAGCGATGGCGGCAGGTAAACCAGTGCTT
GCCAGTCAAAAAGGTGGAATTAGTGAGTTTGTTCTGGAAGGAATTACAGGCTATCACCTTGCAGAGCCTA
TGACATCTGAAAGTATTCTCGCGGATATTAAGCGCGTTTTGGCGGATGCTGACAGAGCTCAAATTGCTAA
AAATGCCCGAAATTTTGTTTTCTCAAAATATAGCTGGGAACATGTTACTCAGCGTTTTGAAGCACAAATA
CAAGACTGGTTTGGTTAAGCATGCAAGCTTGGCTGTTTTGGCGGATGAGAGAAGATTTTCAGCCTGATAC
AGATTAAATCAGAACGCAGAAGCGGTCTGATAAAACAGAATT
